Features (pLannotate 1.2.2; 7 found; start..end, strand, type, name):
    126..230     +  promoter       AmpR promoter: bla
    221..301     -  CDS            int (fragment): INT2_ECOLX - Protein inferred from homology: Swiss-Prot protein existence level 3. Putative integrase believed to be involved in the insertion of antibiotic resistance genes into plasmids and transposons. From Escherichia coli.
    387..443     +  CDS            GmR (fragment): gentamycin acetyltransferase; aacC1; confers resistance to gentamycin
    450..1238    +  CDS            aadA: S3AD_ECOLX - Experimental evidence at protein level: Swiss-Prot protein existence level 1. Mediates bacterial resistance to the antibiotics streptomycin and spectinomycin. From Escherichia coli.
   1412..2000    +  rep_origin     ori: high-copy-number ColE1/pMB1/pBR322/pUC origin of replication
   2183..2232    +  CDS            lacI (fragment): lac repressor; lacI; The lac repressor binds to the lac operator to inhibit transcription in E. coli. This inhibition can be relieved by adding lactose or isopropyl-β-D-thiogalactopyranoside (IPTG).
   2267..2467    +  terminator     gene 7 terminator: transcription terminator for octopine-type Ti plasmid gene 7
>Addgene plasmid | pICH72400 | analyzer sequence | sequence record 75095
CGCTTGAGACCACGAAGTGGCTCTTCAGTGGACGAAAGGGCCTCGTGATACGCCTATTTTTATAGGTTAA
TGTCATGATAATAATGGTTTCTTAGACGTCAGGTGGCACTTTTCGGGGAAATGTGCGCGGAACCCCTATT
TGTTTATTTTTCTAAATACATTCAAATATGTATCCGCTCATGAGACAATAACCCTGATAAATGCTTCAAT
AATATTGAAAAAGGAAGAGTATGCGCTCACGCAACTGGTCCAGAACCTTGACCGAACGCAGCGGTGGTAA
CGGCGCAGTGGCGGTTTTCATGGCTTGTTATGACTGTTTTTTTGGGGTACAGTCTATGCCTCGGGCATCC
AAGCAGCAAGCGCGTTACGCCGTGGGTCGATGTTTGATGTTATGGAGCAGCAACGATGTTACGCAGCAGG
GCAGTCGCCCTAAAACAAAGTTAAACATCATGAGGGAAGCGGTGATCGCCGAAGTATCGACTCAACTATC
AGAGGTAGTTGGCGTCATCGAGCGCCATCTCGAACCGACGTTGCTGGCCGTACATTTGTACGGCTCCGCA
GTGGATGGCGGCCTGAAGCCACACAGCGATATTGATTTGCTGGTTACGGTGACCGTAAGGCTTGATGAAA
CAACGCGGCGAGCTTTGATCAACGACCTTTTGGAAACTTCGGCTTCCCCTGGAGAGAGCGAGATTCTCCG
CGCTGTAGAAGTCACCATTGTTGTGCACGACGACATCATTCCGTGGCGTTATCCAGCTAAGCGCGAACTG
CAATTTGGAGAATGGCAGCGCAATGACATTCTTGCAGGTATCTTCGAGCCAGCCACGATCGACATTGATC
TGGCTATCTTGCTGACAAAAGCAAGAGAACATAGCGTTGCCTTGGTAGGTCCAGCGGCGGAGGAACTCTT
TGATCCGGTTCCTGAACAGGATCTATTTGAGGCGCTAAATGAAACCTTAACGCTATGGAACTCGCCGCCC
GACTGGGCTGGCGATGAGCGAAATGTAGTGCTTACGTTGTCCCGCATTTGGTACAGCGCAGTAACCGGCA
AAATCGCGCCGAAGGATGTCGCTGCCGACTGGGCAATGGAGCGCCTGCCGGCCCAGTATCAGCCCGTCAT
ACTTGAAGCTAGACAGGCTTATCTTGGACAAGAAGAAGATCGCTTGGCCTCGCGCGCAGATCAGTTGGAA
GAATTTGTCCATTACGTAAAAGGCGAGATCACCAAGGTAGTCGGCAAATAACTGTCAGACCAAGTTTACT
CATATATACTTTAGATTGATTTAAAACTTCATTTTTAATTTAAAAGGATCTAGGTGAAGATCCTTTTTGA
TAATCTCATGACCAAAATCCCTTAACGTGAGTTTTCGTTCCACTGAGCGTCAGACCCCGTAGAAAAGATC
AAAGGATCTTCTTGAGATCCTTTTTTTCTGCGCGTAATCTGCTGCTTGCAAACAAAAAAACCACCGCTAC
CAGCGGTGGTTTGTTTGCCGGATCAAGAGCTACCAACTCTTTTTCCGAAGGTAACTGGCTTCAGCAGAGC
GCAGATACCAAATACTGTCCTTCTAGTGTAGCCGTAGTTAGGCCACCACTTCAAGAACTCTGTAGCACCG
CCTACATACCTCGCTCTGCTAATCCTGTTACCAGTGGCTGCTGCCAGTGGCGATAAGTCGTGTCTTACCG
GGTTGGACTCAAGACGATAGTTACCGGATAAGGCGCAGCGGTCGGGCTGAACGGGGGGTTCGTGCACACA
GCCCAGCTTGGAGCGAACGACCTACACCGAACTGAGATACCTACAGCGTGAGCTATGAGAAAGCGCCACG
CTTCCCGAAGGGAGAAAGGCGGACAGGTATCCGGTAAGCGGCAGGGTCGGAACAGGAGAGCGCACGAGGG
AGCTTCCAGGGGGAAACGCCTGGTATCTTTATAGTCCTGTCGGGTTTCGCCACCTCTGACTTGAGCGTCG
ATTTTTGTGATGCTCGTCAGGGGGGCGGAGCCTATGGAAAAACGCCAGCAACGCGGCCTTTTTACGGTTC
CTGGCCTTTTGCTGGCCTTTTGCTCACATGTTCTTTCCTGCGTTATCCCCTGATTCTGTGGATAACCGTA
TTACCGCCTTTGAGTGAGCTGATACCGCTCGCCGCAGCCGAACGACCGAGCGCAGCGAGTCAGTGAGCGA
GGAAGCGGAAGAGCGCCCAATACGCAAACCGCCTCTCCCCGCGCGTTGGCCGATTCATTAATCACTCTGT
GGTCTCAGCTTGATCCCCCGTCGACAGCTAGCTATATCATCAATTTATGTATTACACATAATATCGCACT
CAGTCTTTCATCTACGGCAATGTACCAGCTGATATAATCAGTTATTGAAATATTTCTGAATTTAAACTTG
CATCAATAAATTTATGTTTTTGCTTGGACTATAATACCTGACTTGTTATTTTATCAATAAATATTTAAAC
TATATTTCTTTCAAGAT
